Addgene plasmid #211263: pBiT3.1-C_ELP2:1-826
Purpose: Mammalian expression of full-length human ELP2. C-terminal HiBiT tag.
Depositing lab: Cheryl Arrowsmith. Depositing organization: University of Toronto. Publication: A Target Class Ligandability Evaluation of WD40 Repeat-Containing Proteins. Ackloo S, Li F, Szewczyk M, Seitova A, Loppnau P, Zeng H, Xu J, Ahmad S, Arnautova YA, Baghaie AJ, Beldar S, Bolotokova A, Centrella PA, Chau I, Clark MA, Cuozzo JW, Dehghani-Tafti S, Disch JS, Dong A, Dumas A, Feng JA, Ghiabi P, Gibson E, Gilmer J, Goldman B, Green SR, Guie MA, Guilinger JP, Harms N, Herasymenko O, Houliston S, Hutchinson A, Kearnes S, Keefe AD, Kimani SW, Kramer T, Kutera M, Kwak HA, Lento C, Li Y, Liu J, Loup J, Machado RAC, Mulhern CJ, Perveen S, Righetto GL, Riley P, Shrestha S, Sigel EA, Silva M, Sintchak MD, Slakman BL, Taylor RD, Thompson J, Torng W, Underkoffler C, von Rechenberg M, Walsh RT, Watson I, Wilson DJ, Wolf E, Yadav M, Yazdi AK, Zhang J, Zhang Y, Santhakumar V, Edwards AM, Barsyte-Lovejoy D, Schapira M, Brown PJ, Halabelian L, Arrowsmith CH. J Med Chem. 2025 Jan 23;68(2):1092-1112. doi: 10.1021/acs.jmedchem.4c02010. Epub 2024 Nov 4. PubMed 39495097.
Backbone
  Vector backbone: pBiT3.1-C
  Backbone manufacturer: Promega
  Vector type: Mammalian Expression
  Selectable markers: Neomycin (select with G418)
Growth in bacteria
  Bacterial resistance: Kanamycin, 50 μg/mL
  Growth temperature: 37°C
  Growth strain: DH5alpha
  Copy number: High Copy
Gene/Insert
  Gene/Insert name: ELP2:M1-L826
  Species: H. sapiens (human)
  Insert size (bp): 2478
  Mutation: wild type
  Entrez Gene: ELP2 (a.k.a. SHINC-2, STATIP1, StIP)
  Promoter: CMV
  Tag / fusion protein: GSSGGSSGVSGWRLFKKIS (C terminal on insert)
  Cloning method: Ligation Independent Cloning
  Sequencing primers: 5′ T7; 3′ TTGCTCAGCGGTGGCAGCAG
Resource information
  A portion of this plasmid was derived from a plasmid made by: Open Biosystems (LIFESEQ2504472 )
Terms and licenses: Academic/Nonprofit Terms; Industry Terms: Not Available to Industry
Depositor comments: 5' Cloning Site: EcoR1 (not destroyed), 3' Cloning Site: Xho1 (not destroyed).
How to cite: pBiT3.1-C_ELP2:1-826 was a gift from Cheryl Arrowsmith (Addgene plasmid # 211263 ; http://n2t.net/addgene:211263 ; RRID:Addgene_211263)
