[The description below was written by a language model from this plasmid's Addgene catalogue record and pLannotate feature annotations shown in this document.]
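Description:
pBiT3.1-C_ELP2:1-826 is a mammalian expression plasmid built on Promega's pBiT3.1-C backbone. It carries the full-length, wild-type human ELP2 coding sequence (residues M1 to L826, 2,478 bp) fused at its C terminus to a HiBiT tag through a short glycine/serine linker. ELP2 is a WD40-repeat subunit of the elongator complex, which is associated with RNA polymerase II and implicated in wobble-uridine modification of tRNAs. Transcription is driven by the CMV immediate-early enhancer and promoter. A chimeric β-globin/immunoglobulin intron follows, which generally improves mRNA processing and expression, and an SV40 polyadenylation signal terminates the transcript. A T7 promoter upstream of the insert serves as a sequencing primer site and could support in vitro transcription. The insert was introduced by ligation-independent cloning, and the flanking EcoRI and XhoI sites were retained.

The plasmid replicates at high copy in E. coli from a ColE1/pUC-type origin and is selected with kanamycin through a neo (nptII) gene driven by the bacterial EM7 promoter; a loxP site lies just upstream of this cassette. The catalogue lists neomycin/G418 as the mammalian marker. The feature table, however, shows only the bacterial EM7 promoter on neo and also annotates an SV40 promoter-driven blasticidin S deaminase cassette with a synthetic poly(A) signal, so the mammalian selection option should be confirmed. The short "SET1" and large T antigen fragments are probably incidental annotation matches.

HiBiT is a small peptide that complements LgBiT to reconstitute NanoLuc luciferase, allowing luminescent quantification of tagged ELP2. The construct was deposited with a study assessing the ligandability of WD40-repeat proteins.
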