Features (pLannotate 1.2.2; 17 found; start..end, strand, type, name):
     24..105     -  polyA_signal   SV40 poly(A) signal: SV40 polyadenylation signal
    128..211     -  CDS            large T antigen (fragment): large T antigen from SV40 (simian virus 40)
    276..641     +  enhancer       CMV enhancer: human cytomegalovirus immediate early enhancer
    643..842     +  promoter       CMV promoter: human cytomegalovirus (CMV) immediate early promoter
    981..1113    +  intron         chimeric intron: chimera between introns from human β-globin and immunoglobulin heavy chain genes
   1157..1175    +  promoter       T7 promoter: promoter for bacteriophage T7 RNA polymerase
   1243..3720    +  CDS            ELP2: ELP2_HUMAN - Also known as STATIP1. Experimental evidence at protein level: Swiss-Prot protein existence level 1. Component of the RNA polymerase II elongator complex, a multiprotein complex associated with the RNA polymerase II (Pol II) holoenzyme, and which is involved in transcriptional elongation (PubMed:11714725, PubMed:11818576). The elongator complex catalyzes formation of carboxymethyluridine in the wobble base at position 34 in tRNAs (PubMed:29332244). From Homo sapiens (Human).
   3816..3843    +  CDS            SET1 (fragment): solubility-enhancement tag derived from T7 phage gene 10B
   3869..3990    -  polyA_signal   SV40 poly(A) signal: SV40 polyadenylation signal
   4013..4081    -  CDS            large T antigen (fragment): large T antigen from SV40 (simian virus 40)
   4105..4138    +  protein_bind   loxP: Cre-mediated recombination occurs in the 8-bp core sequence (GCATACAT). Cre recombinase
   4148..4195    +  promoter       EM7 promoter: synthetic bacterial promoter&nbsp
   4227..5018    +  CDS            neo: KKA2_KLEPN - Also known as kan, nptII. Experimental evidence at protein level: Swiss-Prot protein existence level 1. Resistance to kanamycin, neomycin, paromomycin, ribostamycin, butirosin and gentamicin B. From Klebsiella pneumoniae.
   5179..5767    -  rep_origin     ori: high-copy-number ColE1/pMB1/pBR322/pUC origin of replication
   5893..5941    -  polyA_signal   poly(A) signal: synthetic polyadenylation signal
   5965..6363    -  CDS            BSD: blasticidin S deaminase; Aspergillus terreus BSD; confers resistance to blasticidin
   6394..6751    -  promoter       SV40 promoter: SV40 enhancer and early promoter
>Addgene plasmid #211263 | pBiT3.1-C_ELP2:1-826 | addgene full sequence | sequence record 423413 | Addgene NGS Result
AAGACGCGTTAATTAAGACGTCGGCAGTGAAAAAAATGCTTTATTTGTGAAATTTGTGATGCTATTGCTT
TATTTGTAACCATTATAAGCTGCAATAAACAAGTTAACAACAACAATTGCATTCATTTTATGTTTCAGGT
TCAGGGGGAGGTGTGGGAGGTTTTTTAAAGCAAGTAAAACCTCTACAAATGTGGTATGGCTGATTATGAT
CCGCGGCCGCAATACGTCGACGTTATCAGCTGACTTCGTACGAGAGCCTAGGATTATGGCGCGCCACTAG
TTATTAATAGTAATCAATTACGGGGTCATTAGTTCATAGCCCATATATGGAGTTCCGCGTTACATAACTT
ACGGTAAATGGCCCGCCTGGCTGACCGCCCAACGACCCCCGCCCATTGACGTCAATAATGACGTATGTTC
CCATAGTAACGCCAATAGGGACTTTCCATTGACGTCAATGGGTGGAGTATTTACGGTAAACTGCCCACTT
GGCAGTACATCAAGTGTATCATATGCCAAGTCCGCCCCCTATTGACGTCAATGACGGTAAATGGCCCGCC
TGGCATTATGCCCAGTACATGACCTTACGGGACTTTCCTACTTGGCAGTACATCTACGTATTAGTCATCG
CTATTACCATGGTGATGCGGTTTTGGCAGTACACCAATGGGCGTGGATAGCGGTTTGACTCACGGGGATT
TCCAAGTCTCCACCCCATTGACGTCAATGGGAGTTTGTTTTGGCACCAAAATCAACGGGACTTTCCAAAA
TGTCGTAATAACCCCGCCCCGTTGACGCAAATGGGCGGTAGGCGTGTACGGTGGGAGGTCTATATAAGCA
GAGCTGGTTTAGTGAACCGTCAGATCACTAGAATCTTTATTGCGGTAGTTTATCACAGTTAAATTGCTAA
CGCAGTCAGTGCTTCTGACACAACAGTCTCGAACTTAAGCTGCAGAAGTTGGTCGTGAGGCACTGGGCAG
GTAAGTATCAAGGTTACAAGACAGGTTTAAGGAGACCAATAGAAACTGGGCTTGTCGAGACAGAGAAGAC
TCTTGCGTTTCTGATAGGCACCTATTGGTCTTACTGACATCCACTTTGCCTTTCTCTCCACAGGTGTCCA
CTCCCAGTTCAATTACAGCTCTTAAGGCTAGAGTATTAATACGACTCACTATAGGGGCGATCGCAACAAG
CTTCGGGAAGATCTGGAGCTAGCGGCGGGGGATCCGGTGGGAATTCGACACCATGGTGGCACCCGTGCTG
GAGACTTCTCACGTGTTTTGCTGCCCAAACCGGGTGCGGGGAGTCCTGAACTGGAGCTCTGGGCCCAGAG
GACTTCTGGCCTTTGGCACGTCCTGCTCCGTGGTGCTCTATGACCCCCTGAAAAGGGTTGTTGTTACCAA
CTTGAATGGTCACACCGCCCGAGTCAATTGCATACAGTGGATTTGTAAACAGGATGGCTCCCCTTCTACT
GAATTAGTTTCTGGAGGATCTGATAATCAAGTGATTCACTGGGAAATAGAGGATAATCAGCTTTTAAAAG
CAGTGCATCTTCAAGGCCATGAAGGACCTGTTTATGCGGTGCATGCTGTTTACCAGAGGAGGACATCAGA
TCCTGCATTATGTCCACTGATCGTTTCTGCAGCTGCAGATTCTGCTGTTCGACTCTGGTCTAAAAAGGGT
CCAGAAGTAATGTGCCTTCAGACTTTAAACTTTGGAAATGGATTTGCTTTGGCTCTCTGCTTATCTTTTT
TGCCAAATACTGATGTACCAATATTAGCATGTGGCAATGATGATTGCAGAATTCACATATTTGCTCAACA
AAATGATCAGTTTCAGAAAGTGCTTTCTCTCTGTGGACATGAGGATTGGATTAGAGGAGTGGAATGGGCA
GCCTTTGGTAGAGATCTTTTCCTAGCAAGCTGTTCACAAGATTGCCTGATAAGAATATGGAAGCTGTATA
TAAAGTCAACATCTTTAGAAACTCAGGATGACGATAACATAAGACTGAAAGAAAATACTTTTACCATAGA
AAATGAAAGTGTTAAAATAGCATTTGCTGTTACTCTGGAGACAGTGCTAGCCGGTCATGAAAACTGGGTA
AATGCAGTTCACTGGCAACCTGTGTTTTACAAAGATGGTGTCCTACAGCAGCCAATGAGATTATTATCTG
CTTCCATGGATAAAACCATGATTCTCTGGGCTCCAGATGAAGAGTCAGGAGTTTGGCTAGAACAGGTTCG
AGTAGGTGAAGTAGGTGGGAATACTTTGGGATTTTATGATTGCCAGTTCAATGAAGATGGCTCCATGATC
ATTGCTCATGCTTTCCACGGAGCGTTGCACCTTTGGAAACAGAATACAGTTAACCCAAGAGAGTGGACTC
CAGAGATTGTCATTTCAGGACACTTTGATGGTGTCCAAGACCTAGTCTGGGATCCAGAAGGAGAATTTAT
TATCACTGTTGGTACTGATCAGACAACTAGACTTTTTGCTCCATGGAAGAGAAAAGACCAATCACAGGTG
ACTTGGCATGAAATTGCAAGGCCTCAGATACATGGGTATGACCTGAAATGTTTGGCAATGATTAATCGGT
TTCAGTTTGTATCTGGAGCAGATGAAAAAGTTCTTCGGGTTTTTTCTGCACCTCGGAATTTTGTGGAAAA
TTTTTGTGCCATTACAGGACAATCACTGAATCATGTGCTCTGTAATCAAGATAGTGATCTTCCAGAAGGA
GCCACTGTCCCTGCATTGGGATTATCAAATAAAGCTGTCTTTCAGGGAGATATAGCTTCTCAGCCTTCTG
ATGAAGAGGAGCTGTTAACTAGTACTGGTTTTGAGTATCAGCAGGTGGCCTTTCAGCCCTCCATACTTAC
TGAGCCTCCCACTGAGGATCATCTTCTGCAGAATACTTTGTGGCCTGAAGTTCAAAAACTATATGGGCAC
GGTTATGAAATATTTTGTGTTACTTGTAACAGTTCAAAGACTCTGCTTGCCTCAGCTTGTAAGGCAGCTA
AGAAAGAGCATGCAGCTATCATTCTTTGGAACACTACATCTTGGAAACAGGTGCAGAATTTAGTTTTCCA
CAGTTTGACAGTCACGCAGATGGCCTTCTCACCTAATGAGAAGTTCTTACTAGCTGTTTCCAGAGATCGA
ACCTGGTCATTGTGGAAAAAGCAGGATACAATCTCACCTGAGTTCGAGCCAGTTTTTAGTCTTTTTGCCT
TCACCAACAAAATTACTTCTGTGCACAGTAGAATTATTTGGTCTTGTGATTGGAGTCCTGACAGCAAGTA
TTTCTTCACTGGGAGTCGAGACAAAAAGGTGGTTGTCTGGGGTGAGTGTGACTCCACTGATGACTGTATT
GAGCACAACATTGGCCCCTGCTCCTCAGTCCTGGACGTGGGTGGGGCTGTGACAGCTGTCAGCGTCTGCC
CAGTGCTCCACCCTTCTCAACGATACGTGGTTGCAGTAGGATTGGAGTGTGGAAAGATTTGCTTATATAC
CTGGAAAAAGACTGATCAAGTTCCAGAAATAAATGACTGGACCCACTGTGTAGAAACAAGTCAAAGCCAA
AGTCATACACTGGCTATCAGAAAATTATGCTGGAAGAATTGCAGTGGAAAAACTGAACAGAAGGAAGCAG
AAGGTGCTGAGTGGTTACACTTTGCAAGCTGTGGTGAAGATCACACTGTGAAGATACACAGAGTCAATAA
ATGTGCACTGGGCTCGAGCGGTGGGAGCTCCGGTGTGAGCGGCTGGCGGCTGTTCAAGAAGATTAGCTAA
GTTTAAACGGCCGCGACTCTAGACTGCAGGCATGCAAGCTGATTTGGCTGCTGCCACCGCTGAGCAAGGC
CGCTTCGAGCAGACATGATAAGATACATTGATGAGTTTGGACAAACCACAACTAGAATGCAGTGAAAAAA
ATGCTTTATTTGTGAAATTTGTGATGCTATTGCTTTATTTGTAACCATTATAAGCTGCAATAAACAAGTT
AACAACAACAATTGCATTCATTTTATGTTTCAGGTTCAGGGGGAGATGTGGGAGGTTTTTTTAAGCAAGT
AAAACCTCTACAAATGTGGTAAAATCTTAATTAAGACTTCTAATATAACTTCGTATAGCATACATTATAC
GAAGTTATGGTTCCACTGTTGACAATTAATCATCGGCATAGTATATCGGCATAGTATAATACGACAAGGT
GAGGAACTAAACCCAGGAGGCAGATCATGATTGAACAAGATGGATTGCACGCAGGTTCTCCGGCCGCTTG
GGTGGAGAGGCTATTCGGCTATGACTGGGCACAACAGACAATCGGCTGCTCTGATGCCGCCGTGTTCCGG
CTGTCAGCGCAGGGGCGCCCGGTTCTTTTTGTCAAGACCGACCTGTCCGGTGCCCTGAATGAACTGCAGG
ACGAGGCAGCGCGGCTATCGTGGCTGGCCACGACGGGCGTTCCTTGCGCAGCTGTGCTCGACGTTGTCAC
TGAAGCGGGAAGGGACTGGCTGCTATTGGGCGAAGTGCCGGGGCAGGATCTCCTGTCATCTCACCTTGCT
CCTGCCGAGAAAGTATCCATCATGGCTGATGCAATGCGGCGGCTGCATACGCTTGATCCGGCTACCTGCC
CATTCGACCACCAAGCGAAACATCGCATCGAGCGAGCACGTACTCGGATGGAAGCCGGTCTTGTCGATCA
GGATGATCTGGACGAAGAGCATCAGGGGCTCGCGCCAGCCGAACTGTTCGCCAGGCTCAAGGCGCGCATG
CCCGACGGCGAGGATCTCGTCGTGACCCATGGCGATGCCTGCTTGCCGAATATCATGGTGGAAAATGGCC
GCTTTTCTGGATTCATCGACTGTGGCCGGCTGGGTGTGGCGGACCGCTATCAGGACATAGCGTTGGCTAC
CCGTGATATTGCTGAAGAGCTTGGCGGCGAATGGGCTGACCGCTTCCTCGTGCTTTACGGTATCGCCGCT
CCCGATTCGCAGCGCATCGCCTTCTATCGCCTTCTTGACGAGTTCTTCTGATTCGAAATGACCGACCAAG
CGACGCCCAACCGGTATCAGCTCACTCAAAGGCGGTAATACGGTTATCCACAGAATCAGGGGATAACGCA
GGAAAGAACATGTGAGCAAAAGGCCAGCAAAAGGCCAGGAACCGTAAAAAGGCCGCGTTGCTGGCGTTTT
TCCATAGGCTCCGCCCCCCTGACGAGCATCACAAAAATCGACGCTCAAGTCAGAGGTGGCGAAACCCGAC
AGGACTATAAAGATACCAGGCGTTTCCCCCTGGAAGCTCCCTCGTGCGCTCTCCTGTTCCGACCCTGCCG
CTTACCGGATACCTGTCCGCCTTTCTCCCTTCGGGAAGCGTGGCGCTTTCTCATAGCTCACGCTGTAGGT
ATCTCAGTTCGGTGTAGGTCGTTCGCTCCAAGCTGGGCTGTGTGCACGAACCCCCCGTTCAGCCCGACCG
CTGCGCCTTATCCGGTAACTATCGTCTTGAGTCCAACCCGGTAAGACACGACTTATCGCCACTGGCAGCA
GCCACTGGTAACAGGATTAGCAGAGCGAGGTATGTAGGCGGTGCTACAGAGTTCTTGAAGTGGTGGCCTA
ACTACGGCTACACTAGAAGGACAGTATTTGGTATCTGCGCTCTGCTGAAGCCAGTTACCTTCGGAAAAAG
AGTTGGTAGCTCTTGATCCGGCAAACAAACCACCGCTGGTAGCGGTGGTTTTTTTGTTTGCAAGCAGCAG
ATTACGCGCAGAAAAAAAGGATTTCAAGAAGATCCTTTGATCTTTTCTACGGGGTCTGACGCTCAGTGGA
ACGAAAACTCACGTTAAGGGATTTTGGTCATGAGATTATCAAAAAGGATCTTCACCTAGATCCTTTTATA
GTCCGGAATCGTCACACAAAAAACCAACACACAGATGTAATGAAAATAAAGATATTTTATTGCGGCCATC
GTGATGGCTAGAGTTTAGCCCTCCCACACATAACCAGAGGGCAGCAATTCACGAATCCCAACTGCCGTCG
GCTGTCCATCACTGTCCTTCACTATGGCTTTGATCCCAGGATGCAGATCGAGAAGCACCTGTCGGCACCG
TCCGCAGGGGCTCAAGATGCCCCTGTTCTCATTTCCGATCGCGACGATACAAGTCAGGTTGCCAGCTGCC
GCAGCAGCAGCAGTGCCCAGCACCACGAGTTCTGCACAAGGTCCCCCAGTAAAATGATATACATTGACAC
CAGTGAAGATGCGGCCGTCGCTAGAGAGAGCTGCGCTGGCGACGCTGTAGTCTTCAGAGATGGGGATGCT
GTTGATTGTAGCCGTTGCTCTTTCAATGAGGGTGGATTCTTCTTGAGACAAAGGCTTGGCCATGGTGGCG
CTAGTGTCAGAAGAATCGAGCTTTTTGCAAAAGCCTAGGCCTCCAAAAAAGCCTCCTCACTACTTCTGGA
ATAGCTCAGAGGCCGAGGCGGCCTCGGCCTCTGCATAAATAAAAAAAATTAGTCAGCCATGGGGCGGAGA
ATGGGCGGAACTGGGCGGAGTTAGGGGCGGGATGGGCGGAGTTAGGGGCGGGACTATGGTTGCTGACTAA
TTGAGATGCATGCTTTGCATACTTCTGCCTGCTGGGGAGCCTGGGGACTTTCCACACCTGGTTGCTGACT
AATTGAGATGCATGCTTTGCATACTTCTGCCTGCTGGGGAGCCTGGGGACTTTCCACACCCTAACTGACA
CACATTCCACAGCTGGTTCTTTCCGCCTCAGAAGGTACCTAACCAAGTTCCTCTTTCAGAGGTTATTTCA
GGCCATGGTGCTGCGC
