>Addgene plasmid #211263 | pBiT3.1-C_ELP2:1-826 | depositor partial sequence | sequence record 412004 | Insert sequence
ATGGTGGCACCCGTGCTGGAGACTTCTCACGTGTTTTGCTGCCCAAACCGGGTGCGGGGAGTCCTGAACT
GGAGCTCTGGGCCCAGAGGACTTCTGGCCTTTGGCACGTCCTGCTCCGTGGTGCTCTATGACCCCCTGAA
AAGGGTTGTTGTTACCAACTTGAATGGTCACACCGCCCGAGTCAATTGCATACAGTGGATTTGTAAACAG
GATGGCTCCCCTTCTACTGAATTAGTTTCTGGAGGATCTGATAATCAAGTGATTCACTGGGAAATAGAGG
ATAATCAGCTTTTAAAAGCAGTGCATCTTCAAGGCCATGAAGGACCTGTTTATGCGGTGCATGCTGTTTA
CCAGAGGAGGACATCAGATCCTGCATTATGTCCACTGATCGTTTCTGCAGCTGCAGATTCTGCTGTTCGA
CTCTGGTCTAAAAAGGGTCCAGAAGTAATGTGCCTTCAGACTTTAAACTTTGGAAATGGATTTGCTTTGG
CTCTCTGCTTATCTTTTTTGCCAAATACTGATGTACCAATATTAGCATGTGGCAATGATGATTGCAGAAT
TCACATATTTGCTCAACAAAATGATCAGTTTCAGAAAGTGCTTTCTCTCTGTGGACATGAGGATTGGATT
AGAGGAGTGGAATGGGCAGCCTTTGGTAGAGATCTTTTCCTAGCAAGCTGTTCACAAGATTGCCTGATAA
GAATATGGAAGCTGTATATAAAGTCAACATCTTTAGAAACTCAGGATGACGATAACATAAGACTGAAAGA
AAATACTTTTACCATAGAAAATGAAAGTGTTAAAATAGCATTTGCTGTTACTCTGGAGACAGTGCTAGCC
GGTCATGAAAACTGGGTAAATGCAGTTCACTGGCAACCTGTGTTTTACAAAGATGGTGTCCTACAGCAGC
CAATGAGATTATTATCTGCTTCCATGGATAAAACCATGATTCTCTGGGCTCCAGATGAAGAGTCAGGAGT
TTGGCTAGAACAGGTTCGAGTAGGTGAAGTAGGTGGGAATACTTTGGGATTTTATGATTGCCAGTTCAAT
GAAGATGGCTCCATGATCATTGCTCATGCTTTCCACGGAGCGTTGCACCTTTGGAAACAGAATACAGTTA
ACCCAAGAGAGTGGACTCCAGAGATTGTCATTTCAGGACACTTTGATGGTGTCCAAGACCTAGTCTGGGA
TCCAGAAGGAGAATTTATTATCACTGTTGGTACTGATCAGACAACTAGACTTTTTGCTCCATGGAAGAGA
AAAGACCAATCACAGGTGACTTGGCATGAAATTGCAAGGCCTCAGATACATGGGTATGACCTGAAATGTT
TGGCAATGATTAATCGGTTTCAGTTTGTATCTGGAGCAGATGAAAAAGTTCTTCGGGTTTTTTCTGCACC
TCGGAATTTTGTGGAAAATTTTTGTGCCATTACAGGACAATCACTGAATCATGTGCTCTGTAATCAAGAT
AGTGATCTTCCAGAAGGAGCCACTGTCCCTGCATTGGGATTATCAAATAAAGCTGTCTTTCAGGGAGATA
TAGCTTCTCAGCCTTCTGATGAAGAGGAGCTGTTAACTAGTACTGGTTTTGAGTATCAGCAGGTGGCCTT
TCAGCCCTCCATACTTACTGAGCCTCCCACTGAGGATCATCTTCTGCAGAATACTTTGTGGCCTGAAGTT
CAAAAACTATATGGGCACGGTTATGAAATATTTTGTGTTACTTGTAACAGTTCAAAGACTCTGCTTGCCT
CAGCTTGTAAGGCAGCTAAGAAAGAGCATGCAGCTATCATTCTTTGGAACACTACATCTTGGAAACAGGT
GCAGAATTTAGTTTTCCACAGTTTGACAGTCACGCAGATGGCCTTCTCACCTAATGAGAAGTTCTTACTA
GCTGTTTCCAGAGATCGAACCTGGTCATTGTGGAAAAAGCAGGATACAATCTCACCTGAGTTCGAGCCAG
TTTTTAGTCTTTTTGCCTTCACCAACAAAATTACTTCTGTGCACAGTAGAATTATTTGGTCTTGTGATTG
GAGTCCTGACAGCAAGTATTTCTTCACTGGGAGTCGAGACAAAAAGGTGGTTGTCTGGGGTGAGTGTGAC
TCCACTGATGACTGTATTGAGCACAACATTGGCCCCTGCTCCTCAGTCCTGGACGTGGGTGGGGCTGTGA
CAGCTGTCAGCGTCTGCCCAGTGCTCCACCCTTCTCAACGATACGTGGTTGCAGTAGGATTGGAGTGTGG
AAAGATTTGCTTATATACCTGGAAAAAGACTGATCAAGTTCCAGAAATAAATGACTGGACCCACTGTGTA
GAAACAAGTCAAAGCCAAAGTCATACACTGGCTATCAGAAAATTATGCTGGAAGAATTGCAGTGGAAAAA
CTGAACAGAAGGAAGCAGAAGGTGCTGAGTGGTTACACTTTGCAAGCTGTGGTGAAGATCACACTGTGAA
GATACACAGAGTCAATAAATGTGCACTG
